>Addgene plasmid #34602 | pMIR-Report-Luc-KLF4-K5S-Mt344B | addgene partial sequence | sequence record 42729 | LucNrev 5'-CCTTATGCAGTTGCTCTCC-3'
CCGGGCCTTTCTTTATGTTTTTGGCGTCTTCCATGGTGGATCCACGGTTCACTAAACCAGCTCTGCTTAT
ATAGACCTCCCACCGTACACGCCTACCGCCCATTTGCGTCAATGGGGCGGAGTTGTTACGACATTTTGGA
AAGTCCCGTTGATTTTGGTGCCAAAACAAACTCCCATTGACGTCAATGGGGTGGAGACTTGGAAATCCCC
GTGAGTCAAACCGCTATCCACGCCCATTGATGTACTGCCAAAACCGCATCACCATGGTAATAGCGATGAC
TAATACGTAGATGTACTGCCAAGTAGGAAAGTCCCATAAGGTCATGTACTGGGCATAATGCCAGGCGGGC
CATTTACCGTCATTGACGTCAATAGGGGGCGTACTTGGCATATGATACACTTGATGTACTGCCAAGTGGG
CAGTTTACCGTAAATACTCCACCCATTGACGTCAATGGAAAGTCCCTATTGGCGTTACTATGGGAACATA
CGTCATTATTGACGTCAATGGGCGGGGGTCGTTGGGCGGTCAGCCAGGCGGGCCATTTACCGTAAGTTAT
GTAACGCGGAACTCCATATATGGGCTATGAACTAATGACCCCGTAATTGATTACTATTAATAACTAAGAT
CTGGTACCTTGAATTCATGCTTCTCCTCCCTTTAGTGAGGGTAATTCTCTCTCTCTCCCTATAGTGAGTC
GTATTAATTCCTTCTCTTCTATAGTGTCACCTAAATCGTTGCAATTCGTAATCATGTCATAGCTGTTTCC
TGTGTGAAATTGTTATCCGCTCACAATTCCACACAACATACGAGCCGGAAGCATAAAGTGTAAAGCCTGG
GGTGCCTA
