>Addgene plasmid #34602 | pMIR-Report-Luc-KLF4-K5S-Mt344B | addgene partial sequence | sequence record 43202 | Luc-F 5'-CAGTCAAGTAACAACCGCGA-3'
TGTGTTTGTGGACGAAGTACCGAAAGGTCTTACCGGAAAACTCGACGCAAGAAAAATCAGAGAGATCCTC
ATAAAGGCCAAGAAGGGCGGAAAGTCCAAATTGCTCGAGTGATGAAAGCTGCGCACTAGTGAGGGAGCTC
ATAGGCCGGCATAGACGCGTGCGTGATATCATAGGTTTAATTCAGTATTTTTTACTTTTCACACTGTCTT
CCCGATGAGGGAAGGAGCCCAGCCAGAAAGCACTACAATCATGGTCAAGTTCCCAACTGAGTCATCTTGT
GAGTGGATAATCAGGAAAAATGAGGAATCCAAAAGACAAAAATCAAAGAACAGATGGGGTCTGTGACTCG
TTCTTCTATCATTCCAATTCTAAATCCGACTTGAATATTCCTGGACTTACAAAATGCCAAGGGGGTGACT
GGAAGTTGTGGATATCAGGGTATAAATTATATCCGTGAGTTGGGGGAGGGAAGACCAGAATTAAACAGTT
AAGCTTAATAAAGGATCTTTTATTTTCATTGGATCTGTGTGTTGGTTTTTTGTATGCGGCCGCTAGCTTG
GCACTGGCCGTCGTTTTACAACGTCGTGACTGGGAAAACCCTGGCGTTACCCAACTTAATCGCCTTGCAG
CACATCCCCCTTTCGCCAGCTGGCGTAATAGCGAAGAGGCCCGCACCGATCGCCCTTCCCAACAGTTGCG
CAGCCTGAATGGCGAATGGCGCCTGATGCGGTATTTTCTCCTTACGCATCTGTGCGGTATTTCACACCGC
ATATGGTGCACTCTCAGTACAATCTGCTCTGATGCCGCATAGTTAAGCCAGCCCCGACACCCGCCAACAC
CCGCTGACGCGCCCTG
