[The description below was written by a language model from this plasmid's Addgene catalogue record.]
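Description:
pMIR-Report-Luc-KLF4-K5S-Mt344B is a mammalian luciferase reporter plasmid built on the commercial pMIR-Report-LUC backbone (about 6.5 kb without insert), a vector designed for testing microRNA target sequences. It is maintained in E. coli as a high-copy plasmid under ampicillin selection, and the record lists puromycin as the selectable marker for mammalian cells. A CMV promoter drives firefly luciferase. Candidate regulatory sequences are placed in the luciferase transcript so that any effect they have on mRNA translation or stability is read out as a change in luciferase activity.

The insert is a 306 bp fragment of human KLF4 (also known as GKLF or EZF), termed the K5S region, which the depositor describes as a translational control element. It was cloned into a PmeI site, and the site was destroyed at both junctions during cloning. The record does not state the orientation or exact position of the fragment relative to the luciferase coding sequence. In this variant, PCR-based mutagenesis altered the predicted miR-344 binding site by changing two bases within the seed-complementary sequence, which should disrupt pairing with that microRNA. The final construct was confirmed by sequencing.

The depositor calls the plasmid a translation reporter. Its expected use is as a binding-site mutant control, compared with a corresponding unmutated K5S reporter in transfected mammalian cells, to test whether microRNA-dependent regulation of KLF4 translation requires the intact miR-344 seed match. No feature table was provided, so details beyond the catalogue fields cannot be confirmed.
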