Addgene plasmid #34602: pMIR-Report-Luc-KLF4-K5S-Mt344B
Depositing lab: Michael Ruppert. Depositing organization: West Virginia University and School of Medicine. Publication: A KLF4-miRNA-206 autoregulatory feedback loop can promote or inhibit protein translation depending upon cell context. Lin CC, Liu LZ, Addison JB, Wonderlin WF, Ivanov AV, Ruppert JM. Mol Cell Biol. 2011 Jun;31(12):2513-27. Epub 2011 Apr 25. 10.1128/MCB.01189-10 PubMed 21518959.
Backbone
  Vector backbone: pMIR-Report-LUC
  Backbone manufacturer: Ambion
  Backbone size w/o insert (bp): 6470
  Vector type: Mammalian Expression, Luciferase
  Selectable markers: Puromycin
Growth in bacteria
  Bacterial resistance: Ampicillin, 100 μg/mL
  Growth temperature: 37°C
  Growth strain: XL1 Blue
  Copy number: High Copy
Gene/Insert
  Gene/Insert name: KLF4 (alt names: GKLF; EZF)
  Species: H. sapiens (human)
  Insert size (bp): 306
  Mutation: The KLF4 K5S region was mutated at the miR-344 binding site: the seed binding region was mutated from CTGGATC to CTCGTTC.
  GenBank ID: AF105036
  Entrez Gene: KLF4 (a.k.a. EZF, GKLF)
  Promoter: CMV
  Cloning method: Restriction Enzyme; 5′ cloning site PmeI (destroyed during cloning); 3′ cloning site PmeI (destroyed during cloning)
  Sequencing primers: 5′ use KLF4 or firefly luciferase internal primers; 3′ use KLF4 or firefly luciferase internal primers
Terms and licenses: Academic/Nonprofit Terms; Industry Terms: Not Available to Industry
Depositor comments: This is a translation reporter. PCR primers were used to introduce mutations at the microRNA seed binding region of the K5S translational control element. The final constructs was confirmed by sequence analysis.
How to cite: pMIR-Report-Luc-KLF4-K5S-Mt344B was a gift from Michael Ruppert (Addgene plasmid # 34602 ; http://n2t.net/addgene:34602 ; RRID:Addgene_34602)
